Addgene plasmid #77681: PIP4K2C gRNA (BRDN0001148338)
Purpose: 3rd generation lentiviral gRNA plasmid targeting human PIP4K2C
Depositing lab: John Doench & David Root. Depositing organization: Broad Institute. Publication: Optimized sgRNA design to maximize activity and minimize off-target effects of CRISPR-Cas9. Doench JG, Fusi N, Sullender M, Hegde M, Vaimberg EW, Donovan KF, Smith I, Tothova Z, Wilen C, Orchard R, Virgin HW, Listgarten J, Root DE. Nat Biotechnol. 2016 Jan 18. doi: 10.1038/nbt.3437. PubMed 26780180.
Backbone
  Vector backbone: lentiGuide-Puro
  Backbone manufacturer: Zhang Lab (Addgene plasmid # 52963)
  Vector type: Mammalian Expression, Lentiviral, CRISPR
  Selectable markers: Puromycin
Growth in bacteria
  Bacterial resistance: Ampicillin, 100 μg/mL
  Growth temperature: 37°C
  Growth strain: DH5alpha
  Copy number: High Copy
Gene/Insert
  Gene/Insert name: PIP4K2C (alt names: PIP4K2C; NM_001146258.1)
  gRNA/shRNA sequence: CATCAATGCCAAATCGATCA
  Species: H. sapiens (human)
  Entrez Gene: PIP4K2C (a.k.a. PIP5K2C)
  Promoter: hU6
  Cloning method: Unknown
  Sequencing primers: 5′ U6-F; 3′ pS2-R
Terms and licenses: Academic/Nonprofit Terms; Industry Terms: Not Available to Industry
Depositor comments: The gRNA was designed to target the following Genbank reference sequence(s): NM_001146258.1,NM_001146259.1,NM_001146260.1,NM_024779.4. Note that this plasmid does NOT contain Cas9. It should be used in conjunction with lentiCas9-Blast (Addgene #52962) or otherwise with cell lines already expressing Cas9. Browse the full kinome gRNA library at http://www.addgene.org/pooled-library/broadgpp-human-kinome/ or visit http://www.broadinstitute.org/rnai/public/ for detailed protocols and information.
How to cite: PIP4K2C gRNA (BRDN0001148338) was a gift from John Doench & David Root (Addgene plasmid # 77681 ; http://n2t.net/addgene:77681 ; RRID:Addgene_77681)
