[The description below was written by a language model from this plasmid's Addgene catalogue record and pLannotate feature annotations shown in this document.]
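Description:
PIP4K2C gRNA (BRDN0001148338) is a third-generation lentiviral CRISPR guide plasmid built on the lentiGuide-Puro backbone, carrying a single guide RNA directed against human PIP4K2C (also known as PIP5K2C). According to the depositor, the guide was designed against several reference transcripts of the gene, and the plasmid is one member of a human kinome gRNA collection. It is propagated in E. coli as a high-copy plasmid through a ColE1/pUC-type origin with ampicillin selection from the β-lactamase gene. The roughly 8.3 kb backbone also retains an f1 origin, an SV40 origin and poly(A) signal, and remnants of lac and phage promoter elements.

The transfer cassette is framed by an RSV promoter-driven truncated HIV-1 5' LTR and a self-inactivating ΔU3 3' LTR. The chimeric RSV/LTR makes genomic RNA production independent of Tat, while the U3 deletion disables LTR promoter activity after integration. The Ψ packaging signal with a partial gag sequence, the Rev response element and the cPPT/CTS support packaging, nuclear export of the viral RNA and efficient transduction. Within this unit, the human U6 RNA polymerase III promoter drives the targeting spacer fused to the Streptococcus pyogenes Cas9 guide scaffold. A separate EF-1α core promoter with its first intron expresses puromycin N-acetyltransferase for selection of transduced mammalian cells, and a downstream WPRE enhances that expression.

The plasmid does not encode Cas9, so it is intended for use alongside a separate Cas9 lentiviral vector or in cell lines that already express Cas9, typically to disrupt PIP4K2C for loss-of-function studies.
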