Features (pLannotate 1.2.2; 29 found; start..end, strand, type, name):
     14..80      +  CDS            small t antigen (fragment): SV40 (simian virus 40) small t antigen
    106..317     +  promoter       EF-1α core promoter: core promoter for human elongation factor EF-1α
    318..1256    +  intron         EF-1α intron A: intron upstream of the start codon of human EF-1α
   1278..1877    +  CDS            PuroR (fragment): puromycin N-acetyltransferase; pac from Streptomyces; confers resistance to puromycin
   1893..2481    +  misc_feature   WPRE: woodchuck hepatitis virus posttranscriptional regulatory element
   2532..2551    +  misc_feature   cPPT/CTS (fragment): central polypurine tract and central termination sequence of HIV-1
   2553..2786    +  LTR            3' LTR (ΔU3): self-inactivating 3' long terminal repeat (LTR) from HIV-1
   2864..2985    +  polyA_signal   SV40 poly(A) signal: SV40 polyadenylation signal
   3025..3160    +  rep_origin     SV40 ori: SV40 origin of replication
   3181..3199    -  promoter       T7 promoter: promoter for bacteriophage T7 RNA polymerase
   3207..3362    +  CDS            lacZα (fragment): LacZα fragment of β-galactosidase; lacZ fragment
   3367..3795    +  rep_origin     f1 ori (sequence partly withheld): f1 bacteriophage origin of replication; arrow indicates direction of (+) strand synthesis
   3848..3952    +  promoter       AmpR promoter: bla
   3953..4813    +  CDS            AmpR: β-lactamase; bla; confers resistance to ampicillin, carbenicillin, and related antibiotics
   4984..5572    +  rep_origin     ori: high-copy-number ColE1/pMB1/pBR322/pUC origin of replication
   5755..5847    +  CDS            lacI (fragment): lac repressor; lacI; The lac repressor binds to the lac operator to inhibit transcription in E. coli. This inhibition can be relieved by adding lactose or isopropyl-β-D-thiogalactopyranoside (IPTG).
   5860..5881    +  protein_bind   CAP binding site: CAP binding activates transcription in the presence of cAMP. E. coli catabolite activator protein
   5896..5926    +  promoter       lac promoter: promoter for the E. coli lac operon
   5934..5950    +  protein_bind   lac operator: The lac repressor binds to the lac operator to inhibit transcription in E. coli. This inhibition can be relieved by adding lactose or isopropyl-β-D-thiogalactopyranoside (IPTG). lac repressor encoded by lacI
   5995..6013    +  promoter       T3 promoter: promoter for bacteriophage T3 RNA polymerase
   6041..6267    +  promoter       RSV promoter: Rous sarcoma virus enhancer/promoter
   6268..6448    +  LTR            5' LTR (truncated): truncated 5' long terminal repeat (LTR) from HIV-1
   6495..6620    +  misc_feature   HIV-1 Ψ: packaging signal of human immunodeficiency virus type 1
   6604..6967    +  CDS            HIV-1 gag (fragment): gag protein from human immunodeficiency virus 1; gag
   7113..7346    +  misc_feature   RRE: The Rev response element (RRE) of HIV-1 allows for Rev-dependent mRNA export from the nucleus to the cytoplasm.
   7723..7749    +  CDS            Rev (fragment): human immunodeficiency virus 1 (HIV-1) Rev protein; rev; enhances nuclear export of unspliced and incompletely spliced viral mRNAs
   7753..7993    +  promoter       U6 promoter: RNA polymerase III promoter for human U6 snRNA
   8023..8098    +  misc_RNA       gRNA scaffold: guide RNA scaffold for the Streptococcus pyogenes CRISPR/Cas9 system
   8154..8271    +  misc_feature   cPPT/CTS: central polypurine tract and central termination sequence of HIV-1
>Addgene plasmid #77681 | PIP4K2C gRNA (BRDN0001148338) | addgene full sequence | sequence record 188228 | Addgene Assembled Sequence
CCCGGGTGCAAAGATGGATAAAGTTTTAAACAGAGAGGAATCTTTGCAGCTAATGGACCTTCTAGGTCTT
GAAAGGAGTGGGAATTGGCTCCGGTGCCCGTCAGTGGGCAGAGCGCACATCGCCCACAGTCCCCGAGAAG
TTGGGGGGAGGGGTCGGCAATTGATCCGGTGCCTAGAGAAGGTGGCGCGGGGTAAACTGGGAAAGTGATG
TCGTGTACTGGCTCCGCCTTTTTCCCGAGGGTGGGGGAGAACCGTATATAAGTGCAGTAGTCGCCGTGAA
CGTTCTTTTTCGCAACGGGTTTGCCGCCAGAACACAGGTAAGTGCCGTGTGTGGTTCCCGCGGGCCTGGC
CTCTTTACGGGTTATGGCCCTTGCGTGCCTTGAATTACTTCCACCTGGCTGCAGTACGTGATTCTTGATC
CCGAGCTTCGGGTTGGAAGTGGGTGGGAGAGTTCGAGGCCTTGCGCTTAAGGAGCCCCTTCGCCTCGTGC
TTGAGTTGAGGCCTGGCCTGGGCGCTGGGGCCGCCGCGTGCGAATCTGGTGGCACCTTCGCGCCTGTCTC
GCTGCTTTCGATAAGTCTCTAGCCATTTAAAATTTTTGATGACCTGCTGCGACGCTTTTTTTCTGGCAAG
ATAGTCTTGTAAATGCGGGCCAAGATCTGCACACTGGTATTTCGGTTTTTGGGGCCGCGGGCGGCGACGG
GGCCCGTGCGTCCCAGCGCACATGTTCGGCGAGGCGGGGCCTGCGAGCGCGGCCACCGAGAATCGGACGG
GGGTAGTCTCAAGCTGGCCGGCCTGCTCTGGTGCCTGGCCTCGCGCCGCCGTGTATCGCCCCGCCCTGGG
CGGCAAGGCTGGCCCGGTCGGCACCAGTTGCGTGAGCGGAAAGATGGCCGCTTCCCGGCCCTGCTGCAGG
GAGCTCAAAATGGAGGACGCGGCGCTCGGGAGAGCGGGCGGGTGAGTCACCCACACAAAGGAAAAGGGCC
TTTCCGTCCTCAGCCGTCGCTTCATGTGACTCCACGGAGTACCGGGCGCCGTCCAGGCACCTCGATTAGT
TCTCGAGCTTTTGGAGTACGTCGTCTTTAGGTTGGGGGGAGGGGTTTTATGCGATGGAGTTTCCCCACAC
TGAGTGGGTGGAGACTGAAGTTAGGCCAGCTTGGCACTTGATGTAATTCTCCTTGGAATTTGCCCTTTTT
GAGTTTGGATCTTGGTTCATTCTCAAGCCTCAGACAGTGGTTCAAAGTTTTTTTCTTCCATTTCAGGTGT
CGTGACGTACGGCCACCATGACCGAGTACAAGCCCACGGTGCGCCTCGCCACCCGCGACGACGTCCCCAG
GGCCGTACGCACCCTCGCCGCCGCGTTCGCCGACTACCCCGCCACGCGCCACACCGTCGATCCGGACCGC
CACATCGAGCGGGTCACCGAGCTGCAAGAACTCTTCCTCACGCGCGTCGGGCTCGACATCGGCAAGGTGT
GGGTCGCGGACGACGGCGCCGCCGTGGCGGTCTGGACCACGCCGGAGAGCGTCGAAGCGGGGGCGGTGTT
CGCCGAGATCGGCCCGCGCATGGCCGAGTTGAGCGGTTCCCGGCTGGCCGCGCAGCAACAGATGGAAGGC
CTCCTGGCGCCGCACCGGCCCAAGGAGCCCGCGTGGTTCCTGGCCACCGTCGGAGTCTCGCCCGACCACC
AGGGCAAGGGTCTGGGCAGCGCCGTCGTGCTCCCCGGAGTGGAGGCGGCCGAGCGCGCCGGGGTGCCCGC
CTTCCTGGAGACCTCCGCGCCCCGCAACCTCCCCTTCTACGAGCGGCTCGGCTTCACCGTCACCGCCGAC
GTCGAGGTGCCCGAAGGACCGCGCACCTGGTGCATGACCCGCAAGCCCGGTGCCTGAACGCGTTAAGTCG
ACAATCAACCTCTGGATTACAAAATTTGTGAAAGATTGACTGGTATTCTTAACTATGTTGCTCCTTTTAC
GCTATGTGGATACGCTGCTTTAATGCCTTTGTATCATGCTATTGCTTCCCGTATGGCTTTCATTTTCTCC
TCCTTGTATAAATCCTGGTTGCTGTCTCTTTATGAGGAGTTGTGGCCCGTTGTCAGGCAACGTGGCGTGG
TGTGCACTGTGTTTGCTGACGCAACCCCCACTGGTTGGGGCATTGCCACCACCTGTCAGCTCCTTTCCGG
GACTTTCGCTTTCCCCCTCCCTATTGCCACGGCGGAACTCATCGCCGCCTGCCTTGCCCGCTGCTGGACA
GGGGCTCGGCTGTTGGGCACTGACAATTCCGTGGTGTTGTCGGGGAAATCATCGTCCTTTCCTTGGCTGC
TCGCCTGTGTTGCCACCTGGATTCTGCGCGGGACGTCCTTCTGCTACGTCCCTTCGGCCCTCAATCCAGC
GGACCTTCCTTCCCGCGGCCTGCTGCCGGCTCTGCGGCCTCTTCCGCGTCTTCGCCTTCGCCCTCAGACG
AGTCGGATCTCCCTTTGGGCCGCCTCCCCGCGTCGACTTTAAGACCAATGACTTACAAGGCAGCTGTAGA
TCTTAGCCACTTTTTAAAAGAAAAGGGGGGACTGGAAGGGCTAATTCACTCCCAACGAAGACAAGATCTG
CTTTTTGCTTGTACTGGGTCTCTCTGGTTAGACCAGATCTGAGCCTGGGAGCTCTCTGGCTAACTAGGGA
ACCCACTGCTTAAGCCTCAATAAAGCTTGCCTTGAGTGCTTCAAGTAGTGTGTGCCCGTCTGTTGTGTGA
CTCTGGTAACTAGAGATCCCTCAGACCCTTTTAGTCAGTGTGGAAAATCTCTAGCAGTACGTATAGTAGT
TCATGTCATCTTATTATTCAGTATTTATAACTTGCAAAGAAATGAATATCAGAGAGTGAGAGGAACTTGT
TTATTGCAGCTTATAATGGTTACAAATAAAGCAATAGCATCACAAATTTCACAAATAAAGCATTTTTTTC
ACTGCATTCTAGTTGTGGTTTGTCCAAACTCATCAATGTATCTTATCATGTCTGGCTCTAGCTATCCCGC
CCCTAACTCCGCCCATCCCGCCCCTAACTCCGCCCAGTTCCGCCCATTCTCCGCCCCATGGCTGACTAAT
TTTTTTTATTTATGCAGAGGCCGAGGCCGCCTCGGCCTCTGAGCTATTCCAGAAGTAGTGAGGAGGCTTT
TTTGGAGGCCTAGGGACGTACCCAATTCGCCCTATAGTGAGTCGTATTACGCGCGCTCACTGGCCGTCGT
TTTACAACGTCGTGACTGGGAAAACCCTGGCGTTACCCAACTTAATCGCCTTGCAGCACATCCCCCTTTC
GCCAGCTGGCGTAATAGCGAAGAGGCCCGCACCGATCGCCCTTCCCAACAGTTGCGCAGCCTGAATGGCG
AATGGG
[124 nt withheld, positions 3367-3490]
C
[91 nt withheld, positions 3492-3582]
A
[49 nt withheld, positions 3584-3632]
CCTTTGACGTTGGAGTCCACGTTCTTT
[37 nt withheld, positions 3660-3696]
ACCCTATCTCGGTCTATTCTTTTGATTTATAAGGGATTTTGCCGATTTCGGCCTATTGGTTAAAAAATGA
GCTGATTTAACAAAAATTTAACGCGAATTTTAACAAAATATTAACGCTTACAATTTAGGTGGCACTTTTC
GGGGAAATGTGCGCGGAACCCCTATTTGTTTATTTTTCTAAATACATTCAAATATGTATCCGCTCATGAG
ACAATAACCCTGATAAATGCTTCAATAATATTGAAAAAGGAAGAGTATGAGTATTCAACATTTCCGTGTC
GCCCTTATTCCCTTTTTTGCGGCATTTTGCCTTCCTGTTTTTGCTCACCCAGAAACGCTGGTGAAAGTAA
AAGATGCTGAAGATCAGTTGGGTGCACGAGTGGGTTACATCGAACTGGATCTCAACAGCGGTAAGATCCT
TGAGAGTTTTCGCCCCGAAGAACGTTTTCCAATGATGAGCACTTTTAAAGTTCTGCTATGTGGCGCGGTA
TTATCCCGTATTGACGCCGGGCAAGAGCAACTCGGTCGCCGCATACACTATTCTCAGAATGACTTGGTTG
AGTACTCACCAGTCACAGAAAAGCATCTTACGGATGGCATGACAGTAAGAGAATTATGCAGTGCTGCCAT
AACCATGAGTGATAACACTGCGGCCAACTTACTTCTGACAACGATCGGAGGACCGAAGGAGCTAACCGCT
TTTTTGCACAACATGGGGGATCATGTAACTCGCCTTGATCGTTGGGAACCGGAGCTGAATGAAGCCATAC
CAAACGACGAGCGTGACACCACGATGCCTGTAGCAATGGCAACAACGTTGCGCAAACTATTAACTGGCGA
ACTACTTACTCTAGCTTCCCGGCAACAATTAATAGACTGGATGGAGGCGGATAAAGTTGCAGGACCACTT
CTGCGCTCGGCCCTTCCGGCTGGCTGGTTTATTGCTGATAAATCTGGAGCCGGTGAGCGTGGGTCTCGCG
GTATCATTGCAGCACTGGGGCCAGATGGTAAGCCCTCCCGTATCGTAGTTATCTACACGACGGGGAGTCA
GGCAACTATGGATGAACGAAATAGACAGATCGCTGAGATAGGTGCCTCACTGATTAAGCATTGGTAACTG
TCAGACCAAGTTTACTCATATATACTTTAGATTGATTTAAAACTTCATTTTTAATTTAAAAGGATCTAGG
TGAAGATCCTTTTTGATAATCTCATGACCAAAATCCCTTAACGTGAGTTTTCGTTCCACTGAGCGTCAGA
CCCCGTAGAAAAGATCAAAGGATCTTCTTGAGATCCTTTTTTTCTGCGCGTAATCTGCTGCTTGCAAACA
AAAAAACCACCGCTACCAGCGGTGGTTTGTTTGCCGGATCAAGAGCTACCAACTCTTTTTCCGAAGGTAA
CTGGCTTCAGCAGAGCGCAGATACCAAATACTGTTCTTCTAGTGTAGCCGTAGTTAGGCCACCACTTCAA
GAACTCTGTAGCACCGCCTACATACCTCGCTCTGCTAATCCTGTTACCAGTGGCTGCTGCCAGTGGCGAT
AAGTCGTGTCTTACCGGGTTGGACTCAAGACGATAGTTACCGGATAAGGCGCAGCGGTCGGGCTGAACGG
GGGGTTCGTGCACACAGCCCAGCTTGGAGCGAACGACCTACACCGAACTGAGATACCTACAGCGTGAGCT
ATGAGAAAGCGCCACGCTTCCCGAAGGGAGAAAGGCGGACAGGTATCCGGTAAGCGGCAGGGTCGGAACA
GGAGAGCGCACGAGGGAGCTTCCAGGGGGAAACGCCTGGTATCTTTATAGTCCTGTCGGGTTTCGCCACC
TCTGACTTGAGCGTCGATTTTTGTGATGCTCGTCAGGGGGGCGGAGCCTATGGAAAAACGCCAGCAACGC
GGCCTTTTTACGGTTCCTGGCCTTTTGCTGGCCTTTTGCTCACATGTTCTTTCCTGCGTTATCCCCTGAT
TCTGTGGATAACCGTATTACCGCCTTTGAGTGAGCTGATACCGCTCGCCGCAGCCGAACGACCGAGCGCA
GCGAGTCAGTGAGCGAGGAAGCGGAAGAGCGCCCAATACGCAAACCGCCTCTCCCCGCGCGTTGGCCGAT
TCATTAATGCAGCTGGCACGACAGGTTTCCCGACTGGAAAGCGGGCAGTGAGCGCAACGCAATTAATGTG
AGTTAGCTCACTCATTAGGCACCCCAGGCTTTACACTTTATGCTTCCGGCTCGTATGTTGTGTGGAATTG
TGAGCGGATAACAATTTCACACAGGAAACAGCTATGACCATGATTACGCCAAGCGCGCAATTAACCCTCA
CTAAAGGGAACAAAAGCTGGAGCTGCAAGCTTAATGTAGTCTTATGCAATACTCTTGTAGTCTTGCAACA
TGGTAACGATGAGTTAGCAACATGCCTTACAAGGAGAGAAAAAGCACCGTGCATGCCGATTGGTGGAAGT
AAGGTGGTACGATCGTGCCTTATTAGGAAGGCAACAGACGGGTCTGACATGGATTGGACGAACCACTGAA
TTGCCGCATTGCAGAGATATTGTATTTAAGTGCCTAGCTCGATACATAAACGGGTCTCTCTGGTTAGACC
AGATCTGAGCCTGGGAGCTCTCTGGCTAACTAGGGAACCCACTGCTTAAGCCTCAATAAAGCTTGCCTTG
AGTGCTTCAAGTAGTGTGTGCCCGTCTGTTGTGTGACTCTGGTAACTAGAGATCCCTCAGACCCTTTTAG
TCAGTGTGGAAAATCTCTAGCAGTGGCGCCCGAACAGGGACTTGAAAGCGAAAGGGAAACCAGAGGAGCT
CTCTCGACGCAGGACTCGGCTTGCTGAAGCGCGCACGGCAAGAGGCGAGGGGCGGCGACTGGTGAGTACG
CCAAAAATTTTGACTAGCGGAGGCTAGAAGGAGAGAGATGGGTGCGAGAGCGTCAGTATTAAGCGGGGGA
GAATTAGATCGCGATGGGAAAAAATTCGGTTAAGGCCAGGGGGAAAGAAAAAATATAAATTAAAACATAT
AGTATGGGCAAGCAGGGAGCTAGAACGATTCGCAGTTAATCCTGGCCTGTTAGAAACATCAGAAGGCTGT
AGACAAATACTGGGACAGCTACAACCATCCCTTCAGACAGGATCAGAAGAACTTAGATCATTATATAATA
CAGTAGCAACCCTCTATTGTGTGCATCAAAGGATAGAGATAAAAGACACCAAGGAAGCTTTAGACAAGAT
AGAGGAAGAGCAAAACAAAAGTAAGACCACCGCACAGCAAGCGGCCGCTGATCTTCAGACCTGGAGGAGG
AGATATGAGGGACAATTGGAGAAGTGAATTATATAAATATAAAGTAGTAAAAATTGAACCATTAGGAGTA
GCACCCACCAAGGCAAAGAGAAGAGTGGTGCAGAGAGAAAAAAGAGCAGTGGGAATAGGAGCTTTGTTCC
TTGGGTTCTTGGGAGCAGCAGGAAGCACTATGGGCGCAGCGTCAATGACGCTGACGGTACAGGCCAGACA
ATTATTGTCTGGTATAGTGCAGCAGCAGAACAATTTGCTGAGGGCTATTGAGGCGCAACAGCATCTGTTG
CAACTCACAGTCTGGGGCATCAAGCAGCTCCAGGCAAGAATCCTGGCTGTGGAAAGATACCTAAAGGATC
AACAGCTCCTGGGGATTTGGGGTTGCTCTGGAAAACTCATTTGCACCACTGCTGTGCCTTGGAATGCTAG
TTGGAGTAATAAATCTCTGGAACAGATTTGGAATCACACGACCTGGATGGAGTGGGACAGAGAAATTAAC
AATTACACAAGCTTAATACACTCCTTAATTGAAGAATCGCAAAACCAGCAAGAAAAGAATGAACAAGAAT
TATTGGAATTAGATAAATGGGCAAGTTTGTGGAATTGGTTTAACATAACAAATTGGCTGTGGTATATAAA
ATTATTCATAATGATAGTAGGAGGCTTGGTAGGTTTAAGAATAGTTTTTGCTGTACTTTCTATAGTGAAT
AGAGTTAGGCAGGGATATTCACCATTATCGTTTCAGACCCACCTCCCAACCCCGAGGGGACCCAGAGAGG
GCCTATTTCCCATGATTCCTTCATATTTGCATATACGATACAAGGCTGTTAGAGAGATAATTAGAATTAA
TTTGACTGTAAACACAAAGATATTAGTACAAAATACGTGACGTAGAAAGTAATAATTTCTTGGGTAGTTT
GCAGTTTTAAAATTATGTTTTAAAATGGACTATCATATGCTTACCGTAACTTGAAAGTATTTCGATTTCT
TGGCTTTATATATCTTGTGGAAAGGACGAAACACCGCATCAATGCCAAATCGATCAGTTTTAGAGCTAGA
AATAGCAAGTTAAAATAAGGCTAGTCCGTTATCAACTTGAAAAAGTGGCACCGAGTCGGTGCTTTTTTAA
GCTTGGCGTAACTAGATCTTGAGACAAATGGCAGTATTCATCCACAATTTTAAAAGAAAAGGGGGGATTG
GGGGGTACAGTGCAGGGGAAAGAATAGTAGACATAATAGCAACAGACATACAAACTAAAGAATTACAAAA
ACAAATTACAAAAATTCAAAATTTTCGGGTTTATTACAGGGACAGCAGAGATCCACTTTGGCGCCGGCTC
GAGGGGG
