>Addgene plasmid #77681 | PIP4K2C gRNA (BRDN0001148338) | depositor partial sequence | sequence record 145141 | Target Sequence
CATCAATGCCAAATCGATCA
