>Addgene plasmid #77681 | PIP4K2C gRNA (BRDN0001148338) | addgene partial sequence | sequence record 188227 | hU6-F
GTAGAAAGTAATAATTTCTTGGGTAGTTTGCAGTTTTAAAATTATGTTTTAAAATGGACTATCATATGCT
TACCGTAACTTGAAAGTATTTCGATTTCTTGGCTTTATATATCTTGTGGAAAGGACGAAACACCGCATCA
ATGCCAAATCGATCAGTTTTAGAGCTAGAAATAGCAAGTTAAAATAAGGCTAGTCCGTTATCAACTTGAA
AAAGTGGCACCGAGTCGGTGCTTTTTTAAGCTTGGCGTAACTAGATCTTGAGACAAATGGCAGTATTCAT
CCACAATTTTAAAAGAAAAGGGGGGATTGGGGGGTACAGTGCAGGGGAAAGAATAGTAGACATAATAGCA
ACAGACATACAAACTAAAGAATTACAAAAACAAATTACAAAAATTCAAAATTTTCGGGTTTATTACAGGG
ACAGCAGAGATCCACTTTGGCGCCGGCTCGAGGGGGCCCGGGTGCAAAGATGGATAAAGTTTTAAACAGA
GAGGAATCTTTGCAGCTAATGGACCTTCTAGGTCTTGAAAGGAGTGGGAATTGGCTCCGGTGCCCGTCAG
TGGGCAGAGC
